>Addgene plasmid #228341 | pMT2086 | addgene full sequence | sequence record 457120 | Addgene NGS Result
GACGAAAGGGCCTCGTGATACGCCTATTTTTATAGGTTAATGTCATGATAATAATGGTTTCTTAGACGTC
AGGTGGCACTTTTCGGGGAAATGTGCGCGGAACCCCTATTTGTTTATTTTTCTAAATACATTCAAATATG
TATCCGCTCATGAGACAATAACCCTGATAAATGCTTCAATAATATTGAAAAAGGAAGAGTATGAGTATTC
AACATTTCCGTGTCGCCCTTATTCCCTTTTTTGCGGCATTTTGCCTTCCTGTTTTTGCTCACCCAGAAAC
GCTGGTGAAAGTAAAAGATGCTGAAGATCAGTTGGGTGCACGAGTGGGTTACATCGAACTGGATCTCAAC
AGCGGTAAGATCCTTGAGAGTTTTCGCCCCGAAGAACGTTTTCCAATGATGAGCACTTTTAAAGTTCTGC
TATGTGGCGCGGTATTATCCCGTATTGACGCCGGGCAAGAGCAACTCGGTCGCCGCATACACTATTCTCA
GAATGACTTGGTTGAGTACTCACCAGTCACAGAAAAGCATCTTACGGATGGCATGACAGTAAGAGAATTA
TGCAGTGCTGCCATAACCATGAGTGATAACACTGCGGCCAACTTACTTCTGACAACGATCGGAGGACCGA
AGGAGCTAACCGCTTTTTTGCACAACATGGGGGATCATGTAACTCGCCTTGATCGTTGGGAACCGGAGCT
GAATGAAGCCATACCAAACGACGAGCGTGACACCACGATGCCTGTAGCAATGGCAACAACGTTGCGCAAA
CTATTAACTGGCGAACTACTTACTCTAGCTTCCCGGCAACAATTAATAGACTGGATGGAGGCGGATAAAG
TTGCAGGACCACTTCTGCGCTCGGCCCTTCCGGCTGGCTGGTTTATTGCTGATAAATCTGGAGCCGGTGA
GCGTGGGTCTCGCGGTATCATTGCAGCACTGGGGCCAGATGGTAAGCCCTCCCGTATCGTAGTTATCTAC
ACGACGGGGAGTCAGGCAACTATGGATGAACGAAATAGACAGATCGCTGAGATAGGTGCCTCACTGATTA
AGCATTGGTAACTGTCAGACCAAGTTTACTCATATATACTTTAGATTGATTTAAAACTTCATTTTTAATT
TAAAAGGATCTAGGTGAAGATCCTTTTTGATAATCTCATGACCAAAATCCCTTAACGTGAGTTTTCGTTC
CACTGAGCGTCAGACCCCGTAGAAAAGATCAAAGGATCTTCTTGAGATCCTTTTTTTCTGCGCGTAATCT
GCTGCTTGCAAACAAAAAAACCACCGCTACCAGCGGTGGTTTGTTTGCCGGATCAAGAGCTACCAACTCT
TTTTCCGAAGGTAACTGGCTTCAGCAGAGCGCAGATACCAAATACTGTTCTTCTAGTGTAGCCGTAGTTA
GGCCACCACTTCAAGAACTCTGTAGCACCGCCTACATACCTCGCTCTGCTAATCCTGTTACCAGTGGCTG
CTGCCAGTGGCGATAAGTCGTGTCTTACCGGGTTGGACTCAAGACGATAGTTACCGGATAAGGCGCAGCG
GTCGGGCTGAACGGGGGGTTCGTGCACACAGCCCAGCTTGGAGCGAACGACCTACACCGAACTGAGATAC
CTACAGCGTGAGCTATGAGAAAGCGCCACGCTTCCCGAAGGGAGAAAGGCGGACAGGTATCCGGTAAGCG
GCAGGGTCGGAACAGGAGAGCGCACGAGGGAGCTTCCAGGGGGAAACGCCTGGTATCTTTATAGTCCTGT
CGGGTTTCGCCACCTCTGACTTGAGCGTCGATTTTTGTGATGCTCGTCAGGGGGGCGGAGCCTATGGAAA
AACGCCAGCAACGCGGCCTTTTTACGGTTCCTGGCCTTTTGCTGGCCTTTTGCTCACATGTTCTTTCCTG
CGTTATCCCCTGATTCTGTGGATAACCGTATTACCGCCTTTGAGTGAGCTGATACCGCTCGCCGCAGCCG
AACGACCGAGCGCAGCGAGTCAGTGAGCGAGGAAGCGGAAGAGCGCCCAATACGCAAACCGCCTCTCCCC
GCGCGTTGGCCGATTCATTAATGCAGCTGGCACGACAGGTTTCCCGACTGGAAAGCGGGCAGTGAGCGCA
ACGCAATTAATGTGAGTTAGCTCACTCATTAGGCACCCCAGGCTTTACACTTTATGCTTCCGGCTCGTAT
GTTGTGTGGAATTGTGAGCGGATAACAATTTCACACAGGAAACAGCTATGACCATGATTACGCCGCTAGC
CATGGTTGTGCGACAGATTCACTGTGAAAGACTGTTCATTATACCCACGTTTCACTGGGAGATGTAAGCC
TTAGGTGTTTTACCCTGATTAGATAATACAATAACCAACAGAAATACGAGAATCTAAACTAATTTCGATG
ATTCATTTTTCTTTTTACCGCGCTGCCTCTTTTGGCAATTCTTTCACCTATATTCTACCTTCTCTTTCCT
TTTGTTCTAAACTTATTACCAGCTATCTATGTCGAATCAAGAAGAAGGACTTAAACTGTGGGGTGGCAGG
TTTACTGGGGCTACTGACCCCTTGATGGATTTGTATAACGCTTCCTTACCTTACGACAAGAAAATGTACA
AGGTGGATTTAGAAGGAACAAAAGTTTACACTGAGGGCCTGGAGAAAATTAATTTGCTAACTAAAGACGA
ACTAAGTGAGATTCATCGTGGTCTCAAATTGATTGAAGCAGAGTGGGCAGAAGGGAAGTTTGTTGAGAAG
CCAGGGGATGAGGATATTCACACTGCTAATGAACGTCGCTTGGGTGAGTTGATTGGTCGTGGAATCTCTG
GTAAGGTTCATACCGGAAGGTCTAGAAATGATCAAGTTGCCACTGATATGCGGTTGTATGTCAGAGACAA
TCTAACTCAGTTGGCTGACTATCTGAAGCAGTTCATTCAAGTAATCATCAAGAGAGCTGAACAGGAAATA
GACGTCTTGATGCCCGGTTATACTCACTTGCAAAGAGCTCAACCAATCAGATGGTCTCACTGGTTGAGCA
TGTATGCTACCTATTTCACTGAAGATTATGAGAGACTGAATCAAATCGTTAAAAGGTTGAACAAATCCCC
ATTGGGAGCTGGAGCTTTGGCTGGTCATCCTTATGGAATTGATCGTGAATACATTGCTGAGAGATTAGGG
TTTGATTCTGTTATTGGTAATTCTTTGGCCGCTGTTTCAGACAGAGATTTTGTAGTCGAAACCATGTTCT
GGTCTTCGTTGTTTATGAATCATATTTCTCGATTCTCAGAAGATTTGATCATTTACTCCACTGGAGAGTT
TGGATTTATCAAGTTGGCAGATGCTTATTCTACTGGATCTTCTCTGATGCCTCAAAAAAAAAACCCAGAC
TCTTTGGAGTTATTGAGGGGTAAATCTGGTAGATGTTTTGGGGCCTTGGCTGGTTTCCTCATGTCTATTA
AGTCCATTCCGTCAACCTATAACAAAGATATGCAAGAGGATAAGGAGCCTTTATTTGATACTCTAATCAC
TGTAGAGCACTCGATTTTGATAGCATCCGGTGTAGTTTCTACCTTGAACATTGATGCCGAACGAATGAAG
AATGCTCTAACTATGGATATGCTGGCTACAGATCTTGCCGACTATTTAGTTAGAAGGGGAGTTCCATTCA
GAGAAACTCACCACATTTCTGGTGAATGTGTCAGACAAGCCGAGGAGTTGAACCTTTCTGGTATTGATCA
GTTGTCCCTCGAACAATTGAAATCCATTGACTCCCGTTTTGAGGCTGATGTGGCTTCAACGTTTGACTTT
GAAGCCAGTGTTGAAAAAAGAACTGCCACCGGAGGAACTTCTAAGACTGCTGTTTTAAAGCAATTGGATG
CACTGAATGAAAAGCTAGAGTCTTGACTGCAGGTCGACCTATTACGCCAGCGGATCCCGACTCACTATAG
GGCGAATTGGGTACCGGGCCCCCCCTCGAGTTTACTCCCTATCAGTGATAGAGAACGTATGTGGATGATA
ATGCTATCGATAGCAATATATAAACAGAAGGAAGCTGCCCTGTCTTAAACCTTTTTTTTTATCATCATTA
TTAGCTTACTTTCATAATTGCGACTGGTTCCAATTGACAAGCTTTTGATTTTAACGACTTTTAACGACAA
CTTGAGAAGATCAAAAAACAACTAATTATTCGAAACGACTAGTATGGTTTCTAAGGGTGAAGAGTTGTTC
ACTGGTGTTGTTCCAATCTTGGTTGAGTTGGACGGTGACGTTAACGGACACAAGTTCTCTGTTTCTGGTG
AAGGTGAGGGTGACGCTACTTACGGAAAGTTGACTTTGAAGTTCATCTGTACTACTGGTAAGTTGCCAGT
TCCATGGCCAACTTTGGTTACTACTTTGACTTACGGTGTTCAGTGTTTCTCCAGATACCCAGACCACATG
AAGCAGCACGATTTCTTCAAGTCTGCTATGCCAGAGGGTTACGTTCAAGAGAGAACTATCTTCTTCAAGG
ACGACGGTAACTACAAGACTAGAGCTGAGGTTAAGTTCGAGGGTGACACATTGGTTAACAGAATCGAGTT
GAAGGGTATCGACTTCAAAGAGGACGGAAACATCTTGGGTCACAAGTTGGAGTACAACTACAACTCCCAC
AACGTTTACATCATGGCTGACAAGCAGAAGAACGGTATCAAGGTTAACTTCAAGATCAGACACAACATCG
AGGACGGTTCCGTTCAATTGGCTGACCACTACCAACAGAACACTCCAATTGGTGACGGTCCAGTTTTGTT
GCCAGACAACCACTACTTGTCCACTCAATCCGCTTTGTCCAAGGACCCAAACGAGAAGAGAGATCACATG
GTTTTGTTGGAGTTCGTTACTGCTGCTGGTATCACTTTGGGTATGGACGAGTTGTACAAGTAACTCGAGC
CTTAGACATGACTGTTCCTCAGTTCAAGTTGGGCACTTACGAGAAGACCGGTCTTGCTAGATTCTAATCA
AGAGGATGTCAGAATGCCATTTGCCTGAGAGATGCAGGCTTCATTTTTGATACTTTTTTATTTGTAACCT
ATATAGTATAGGATTTTTTTTGTCATTTTGTTTCTTCTCGTACGAGCTTGCTCCTGATCAGCCTATCTCG
CAGCTGATGAATATCTTGTGGTAGGGGTTTGGGAAAATCATTCGAGTTTGATGTTTTTCTTGGTATTTCC
CACTCCTCTTCAGAGTACAGAAGATTAAGTGAGACGTTCGTTTGTGCAAGCTTAGATCCCCGGGTACCGA
GCTCGAATTCGCCGTACCACTTCAAAACACCCAAGCACAGCATACTAAATTTCCCCTCTTTCTTCCTCTA
GGGTGTCGTTAATTACCCGTACTAAAGGTTTGGAAAAGAAAAAAGAGACCGCCTCGTTTCTTTTTCTTCG
TCGAAAAAGGCAATAAAAATTTTTATCACGTTTCTTTTTCTTGAAAATTTTTTTTTTTGATTTTTTTCTC
TTTCGATGACCTCCCATTGATATTTAAGTTAATAAACGGTCTTCAATTTCTCAAGTTTCAGTTTCATTTT
TCTTGTTCTATTACAACTTTTTTTACTTCTTGCTCATTAGAAAGAAAGCATAGCAATCTAATCTAAGTTT
TAATTACAAAATGAAGAAGCCAGAGTTGACTGCTACTTCCGTTGAGAAGTTCTTGATCGAGAAGTTCGAC
TCCGTTTCCGACTTGATGCAATTGTCTGAAGGTGAAGAGTCCAGAGCTTTCTCCTTTGACGTTGGTGGTA
GAGGTTACGTTTTGAGAGTTAATTCCTGTGCTGACGGTTTCTACAAGGACAGATACGTTTACAGACACTT
CGCTTCCGCTGCTTTGCCAATTCCAGAGGTTTTGGACATTGGTGAGTTCTCCGAGTCCTTGACTTACTGT
ATCTCCAGAAGAGCTCAGGGAGTTACATTGCAAGACTTGCCAGAAACTGAGTTGCCAGCTGTTTTGCAAC
CAGTTGCTGAAGCTATGGACGCTATTGCTGCTGCTGACTTGTCTCAAACTTCTGGTTTTGGTCCATTCGG
TCCACAGGGTATTGGTCAGTACACTACTTGGAGAGACTTCATCTGTGCTATCGCTGACCCACATGTTTAC
CACTGGCAAACTGTTATGGACGATACTGTTTCCGCTTCCGTTGCTCAGGCTTTGGACGAATTGATGTTGT
GGGCTGAAGATTGTCCTGAGGTTAGACATTTGGTTCACGCTGACTTCGGTTCCAACAACGTTTTGACTGA
CAACGGTAGAATCACTGCTGTTATCGACTGGTCCGAAGCTATGTTCGGTGACTCTCAATACGAGGTTGCT
AACATCTTCTTTTGGAGACCATGGTTGGCTTGTATGGAACAGCAGACTAGATACTTCGAGAGAAGACACC
CAGAATTGGCTGGTTCCCCAAGATTGAGAGCTTACATGTTGAGAATCGGTTTGGACCAGTTGTACCAGTC
CTTGGTTGATGGTAACTTCGATGATGCTGCTTGGGCTCAAGGTAGATGTGACGCTATCGTTAGATCCGGT
GCTGGTACTGTTGGTAGAACTCAGATTGCTAGAAGATCCGCTGCTGTTTGGACTGACGGTTGTGTTGAAG
TTTTGGCTGACTCCGGTAACAGAAGACCATCCACTAGACCAAGAGCTAAAGAGGTTGGTAGAGTTTAAGT
ATTAAGAACGTTATTTATATTTCAAATTTTTCTTTTTTTTCTCTACAGACGCTGTACGCATGTAACATTA
TACTGAAAACCTTGCTTGAGAAGGTTTTGGGACGCTCGAAGATCCAGCTGCATTAATGAATCGGCCAACG
CGCGGGGAGAGGCGGTTTGCGTATTGGGCGCTCTTCCGCTTCCTCGGAATTCACTGGCCGTCGTTTTACA
ACGTCGTGACTGGGAAAACCCTGGCGTTACCCAACTTAATCGCCTTGCAGCACATCCCCCTTTCGCCAGC
TGGCGTAATAGCGAAGAGGCCCGCACCGATCGCCCTTCCCAACAGTTGCGCAGCCTGAATGGCGAATGGC
GCCTGATGCGGTATTTTCTCCTTACGCATCTGTGCGGTATTTCACACCGCATATGGTGCACTCTCAGTAC
AATCTGCTCTGATGCCGCATAGTTAAGCCAGCCCCGACACCCGCCAACACCCGCTGACGCGCCCTGACGG
GCTTGTCTGCTCCCGGCATCCGCTTACAGACAAGCTGTGACCGTCTCCGGGAGCTGCATGTGTCAGAGGT
TTTCACCGTCATCACCGAAACGCGCGA
Features (pLannotate 1.2.2; 22 found; start..end, strand, type, name):
     96..200     +  promoter       AmpR promoter: bla
    201..1061    +  CDS            AmpR: β-lactamase; bla; confers resistance to ampicillin, carbenicillin, and related antibiotics
   1232..1820    +  rep_origin     ori: high-copy-number ColE1/pMB1/pBR322/pUC origin of replication
   2003..2095    +  CDS            lacI (fragment): lac repressor; lacI; The lac repressor binds to the lac operator to inhibit transcription in E. coli. This inhibition can be relieved by adding lactose or isopropyl-β-D-thiogalactopyranoside (IPTG).
   2108..2129    +  protein_bind   CAP binding site: CAP binding activates transcription in the presence of cAMP. E. coli catabolite activator protein
   2144..2174    +  promoter       lac promoter: promoter for the E. coli lac operon
   2182..2198    +  protein_bind   lac operator: The lac repressor binds to the lac operator to inhibit transcription in E. coli. This inhibition can be relieved by adding lactose or isopropyl-β-D-thiogalactopyranoside (IPTG). lac repressor encoded by lacI
   2243..2311    +  CDS            DED81 (fragment): SYNC_SACPA - Protein inferred from homology: Swiss-Prot protein existence level 3. From Saccharomyces paradoxus (Yeast) (Saccharomyces douglasii).
   2503..3867    +  CDS            ARG4: ARLY_YEAST - Experimental evidence at protein level: Swiss-Prot protein existence level 1. From Saccharomyces cerevisiae (strain ATCC 204508 / S288c) (Baker's yeast).
   3946..3982    +  promoter       tight TRE promoter (fragment): Tet-responsive promoter PTight, consisting of seven tet operator sequences followed by the minimal CMV promoter
   4002..4167    +  promoter       AOX1 promoter (fragment): Pichia pastoris AOX1; inducible promoter, regulated by methanol
   4174..4890    +  CDS            EGFP: EGFP is a basic (constitutively fluorescent) green fluorescent protein published in 1996, derived from Aequorea victoria. It is reported to be a rapidly-maturing weak dimer with moderate acid sensitivity.
   4899..4964    +  CDS            AOX1 (fragment): ALOX1_KOMPC - Experimental evidence at protein level: Swiss-Prot protein existence level 1. Major isoform of alcohol oxidase, which catalyzes the oxidation of methanol to formaldehyde and hydrogen peroxide, the first step in the methanol utilization pathway of methylotrophic yeasts. From Komagataella phaffii (strain ATCC 76273 / CBS 7435 / CECT 11047 / NRRL Y-11430 / Wegner 21-1) (Yeast) (Pichia pastoris).
   4968..5214    +  terminator     AOX1 terminator: Pichia pastoris AOX1; transcription terminator for AOX1
   5235..5260    -  misc_feature   MCS (fragment): pUC18/19 multiple cloning site
   5259..5597    +  promoter       TEF1 promoter (fragment): S. cerevisiae TEF1; promoter for EF-1α
   5611..6633    +  CDS            hph: KHYB_ECOLX - Experimental evidence at protein level: Swiss-Prot protein existence level 1. The aminoglycoside phosphotransferases achieve inactivation of their antibiotic substrates by phosphorylation. Only phosphorylates hygromycin and closely related compounds such as demethyl analogs and destomycin. From Escherichia coli.
   6648..6761    +  terminator     CYC1 terminator (fragment): S. cerevisiae CYC1; transcription terminator for CYC1
   6764..6821    -  CDS            lacI (fragment): lac repressor; lacI; The lac repressor binds to the lac operator to inhibit transcription in E. coli. This inhibition can be relieved by adding lactose or isopropyl-β-D-thiogalactopyranoside (IPTG).
   6839..6996    +  CDS            lacZα (fragment): LacZα fragment of β-galactosidase; lacZ fragment
   7002..7101    -  misc_feature   bom (fragment): basis of mobility region from pBR322
   7203..1       -  CDS            rop (fragment) (across the origin): Rop protein, which maintains plasmids at low copy number; rop
