[The description below was written by a language model from this plasmid's Addgene catalogue record and pLannotate feature annotations shown in this document.]
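Description:
pMT2086 is a 7.2 kb yeast expression and synthetic-biology plasmid built on pUC19 that carries a doxycycline-regulatable EGFP reporter. In E. coli it is maintained at high copy through the ColE1/pUC origin and selected with ampicillin via the bla gene and its native promoter. Leftover pUC sequences (lac promoter/operator, CAP site, and lacZα, lacI, bom and rop fragments) are backbone remnants with no evident role in the design.

The payload is EGFP driven by the synthetic promoter KpTc1.1. The feature table is consistent with a hybrid architecture: a short match to tet-operator sequence (annotated as a tight TRE fragment) lies just upstream of a fragment of the Komagataella phaffii (Pichia pastoris) AOX1 promoter, which probably serves as the core promoter, and the EGFP coding sequence is followed by the AOX1 terminator. No tetracycline-responsive transactivator or repressor is annotated on this plasmid, so the regulator that confers doxycycline control is presumably supplied by the host strain or another construct; the record does not state whether doxycycline switches expression on or off.

Selection in yeast relies on a hygromycin resistance cassette in which hph is flanked by TEF1 promoter and CYC1 terminator fragments. No yeast replication origin or centromere is annotated. The plasmid does carry a Saccharomyces cerevisiae ARG4 gene with adjacent flanking sequence, which could act as an auxotrophic marker or a homology region for chromosomal integration, although the record does not specify either. The promoter name and the AOX1 elements point to K. phaffii as the intended host, but this is not stated explicitly. The construct serves as a fluorescent readout for characterising strong inducible synthetic yeast promoters.
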