Addgene plasmid #228341: pMT2086
Purpose: Doxycycline-regulatable EGFP expression
Depositing lab: Jun Ishii. Depositing organization: Kobe University. Publication: Designing strong inducible synthetic promoters in yeasts. Tominaga M, Shima Y, Nozaki K, Ito Y, Someda M, Shoya Y, Hashii N, Obata C, Matsumoto-Kitano M, Suematsu K, Matsukawa T, Hosoya K, Hashiba N, Kondo A, Ishii J. Nat Commun. 2024 Dec 19;15(1):10653. doi: 10.1038/s41467-024-54865-z. PubMed 39702268.
Backbone
  Vector backbone: pUC19
  Vector type: Yeast Expression, Synthetic Biology
  Selectable markers: Hygromycin
Growth in bacteria
  Bacterial resistance: Ampicillin, 100 μg/mL
  Growth temperature: 37°C
  Growth strain: DH5alpha
  Copy number: High Copy
Gene/Insert
  Gene/Insert name: EGFP
  Species: Synthetic; Aequorea victoria
  Promoter: Doxycycline regulatable synthetic promoter (KpTc1.1)
  Cloning method: Ligation Independent Cloning
Terms and licenses: Academic/Nonprofit Terms; Industry Terms: Not Available to Industry
How to cite: pMT2086 was a gift from Jun Ishii (Addgene plasmid # 228341 ; http://n2t.net/addgene:228341 ; RRID:Addgene_228341)
